>Addgene plasmid #29066 | pEMS1151 | addgene partial sequence | sequence record 39628 | EGFP-N 5'-CGTCGCCGTCCAGCTCGACCAG-3'
ACCATGGTGGCGGAAGTTCCTATACCTTTTGAAGAATAGGAACTTCGGAATAGGAACTTCGGCGCGCCGG
AACCTCTGGATCTGCCAGTCAGCCACCCTGTCCTGCTCAGACTTTACCAGAGACGAGTATTTCCCTTTCC
TTCCCTCTAAGAGCATTTTATTTGCAGAGTTAGCCAATAGTATCTTGTTTCCTGTAAGGGAGACTATCTT
TAGATGCTGCCACAGGCAAGCTCAGATACTCCAGGGTGGAGGCCAGCTGCCAACAGGAGGGCCTGACTTT
ATAAACCTGGAAGATCTAAACCTCAGGGAAGACTGCGGAGCTGGAGGGAGAGAGGTGCCACTTACCCCAA
CCTGGAGGTGGGGGGCAGGGAGCAGGCCCTGCAGTCNGCAAAGCACAGCACAGTCAGCTCTCATTAATGG
GGAGCCTTCAGGAAGCTGGGAGAGCTCATGGGGCCCTCAGCTTCCCTGCCCATGAGAGGGAGCCCAGAGT
ACTCACTGGACCACACTGGGGCACACACAGCTCTTCTCCTCAAAGTGCAGTCCCAGGCACTGGGAGCTTA
TTAAAGACAGCACCTCAAGCCCTGCCCTATATCTGCTGA
