>Addgene plasmid #29066 | pEMS1151 | addgene partial sequence | sequence record 39787 | pEMS1307-fwd 5'-ccgcacgtctaagaaaccat-3'
AAAATAGGCGTATCACGAGGCCCTTTCGTCTTCAAGAATTAATTCCGATCATATTCAATAACCCTTAATG
AATTCGAGCTCCTAGGCCGGCCGTGAGGAGATCTCTGTCCTTATTTTTAACAAGAATAATTAAATGTTTT
TATTTTTAATTTCTACTTAGACTAGAATATGGTACAGATGCTCAAAAATATTGACTTAATTAATAATTAA
ACAATTAACAAGTCTATCTCTTTCCTAATTATTAAAAAAATTATGAAGTATTTCCCTTCAAAATTTCACA
GTTTACTTTGACATAAATAAATAAATACCATAAAGTATTTTGAAGAGGAAAGGGAAGGGTGGGGCTTCAA
ACACAAAATAATGGCAGGTTTTGTAAAGGGGCAATTCACTAAACCCAATAGGATTCTCCTGTTGCTATTT
TTTTTTTTTTTTTTTTTTTGGNGGTGGTTGGAGGGAAGGGTTGGGTGTGCATTTGGCCTGTGTGAAAAAC
TGGTGGGTAGACAATGCCATGCTGTTCTAGATGGGCTCATTGCTATAGGAATAGATAG
