[The description below was written by a language model from this plasmid's Addgene catalogue record.]
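Description:
pEMS1151 is a Pleiades Promoter Project plasmid built on the large pEMS1307 backbone (about 16.5 kb without insert). It is propagated in E. coli as a high-copy plasmid under ampicillin selection. No feature table is provided, so the origin of replication and any other backbone elements, including anything used for delivery into mammalian cells or animals, are not stated and cannot be described here.

The insert is Ple46, a MiniPromoter of roughly 4 kb assembled from human regulatory sequence of CX3CR1, the gene for CX3C chemokine receptor 1. It was cloned between FseI and AscI sites, upstream of a backbone-encoded EGFP-NLS reporter. Although the catalogue lists EGFP-NLS as a C-terminal tag, the insert is a promoter element rather than a coding sequence. The arrangement is therefore best read as a promoter-reporter design in which Ple46 drives a nuclear-localised green fluorescent protein. The nuclear localisation signal concentrates fluorescence in the nucleus, which makes individual expressing cells easier to identify and count in tissue.

The plasmid belongs to a toolbox of compact human-derived promoters intended to give selective, region- or cell-type-restricted expression in the brain. For this construct the recorded outcome is negative, since eGFP expression was not detected in the brain or eye. Its main value is as a documented non-performing design, useful for comparison when developing or refining CX3CR1-based MiniPromoters, rather than as a validated expression tool.
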