Addgene plasmid #29066: pEMS1151
Purpose: Expression of the eGFP reporter gene was not detected in the brain and eye.
Depositing lab: Elizabeth Simpson. Depositing organization: University of British Columbia. Publication: A regulatory toolbox of MiniPromoters to drive selective expression in the brain. Portales-Casamar E, Swanson DJ, Liu L, de Leeuw CN, Banks KG, Ho Sui SJ, Fulton DL, Ali J, Amirabbasi M, Arenillas DJ, Babyak N, Black SF, Bonaguro RJ, Brauer E, Candido TR, Castellarin M, Chen J, Chen Y, Cheng JC, Chopra V, Docking TR, Dreolini L, D'Souza CA, Flynn EK, Glenn R, Hatakka K, Hearty TG, Imanian B, Jiang S, Khorasan-zadeh S, Komljenovic I, Laprise S, Liao NY, Lim JS, Lithwick S, Liu F, Liu J, Lu M, McConechy M, McLeod AJ, Milisavljevic M, Mis J, O'Connor K, Palma B, Palmquist DL, Schmouth JF, Swanson MI, Tam B, Ticoll A, Turner JL, Varhol R, Vermeulen J, Watkins RF, Wilson G, Wong BK, Wong SH, Wong TY, Yang GS, Ypsilanti AR, Jones SJ, Holt RA, Goldowitz D, Wasserman WW, Simpson EM. Proc Natl Acad Sci U S A. 2010 Sep 21. 107(38):16589-94. 10.1073/pnas.1009158107 PubMed 20807748.
Backbone
  Vector backbone: pEMS1307
  Backbone size w/o insert (bp): 16482
  Vector type: Pleiades Promoter Project [sic, Pleaides Plieades]
Growth in bacteria
  Bacterial resistance: Ampicillin, 100 μg/mL
  Growth temperature: 37°C
  Growth strain: DH5alpha
  Growth instructions: DH10B
  Copy number: High Copy
Gene/Insert
  Gene/Insert name: Ple46 (alt names: CX3CR1; CX3C chemokine receptor 1)
  Species: H. sapiens (human)
  Insert size (bp): 3964
  Entrez Gene: CX3CR1 (a.k.a. CCRL1, CMKBRL1, CMKDR1, GPR13, GPRV28, V28)
  Tag / fusion protein: EGFP-NLS (C terminal on backbone)
  Cloning method: Restriction Enzyme; 5′ cloning site FseI (unknown if destroyed); 3′ cloning site AscI (unknown if destroyed)
  Sequencing primers: 5′ Unknown
Terms and licenses: Academic/Nonprofit Terms; Industry Terms: Not Available to Industry
How to cite: pEMS1151 was a gift from Elizabeth Simpson (Addgene plasmid # 29066 ; http://n2t.net/addgene:29066 ; RRID:Addgene_29066)
